>Addgene plasmid #113437 | pEJS583-pCSDest2-AcrIIC5Smu-FLAG-NLS | addgene full sequence | sequence record 231532 | Addgene NGS Result
CCATTCAGGCTGCGCAACTGTTGGGAAGGGCGATCGGTGCGGGCCTCTTCGCTATTACGCCAGTCGACCG
CCAATTCAATATGGCGTATATGGACTCATGCCAATTCAATATGGTGGATCTGGACCTGTGCCAATTCAAT
ATGGCGTATATGGACTCGTGCCAATTCAATATGGTGGATCTGGACCCCAGCCAATTCAATATGGCGGACT
TGGCACCATGCCAATTCAATATGGCGGACCTGGCACTGTGCCAACTGGGGAGGGGTCTACTTGGCACGGT
GCCAAGTTTGAGGAGGGGTCTTGGCCCTGTGCCAAGTCCGCCATATTGAATTGGCATGGTGCCAATAATG
GCGGCCATATTGGCTATATGCCAGGATCAATATATAGGCAATATCCAATATGGCCCTATGCCAATATGGC
TATTGGCCAGGTTCAATACTATGTATTGGCCCTATGCCATATAGTATTCCATATATGGGTTTTCCTATTG
ACGTAGATAGCCCCTCCCAATGGGCGGTCCCATATACCATATATGGGGCTTCCTAATACCGCCCATAGCC
ACTCCCCCATTGACGTCAATGGTCTCTATATATGGTCTTTCCTATTGACGTCATATGGGCGGTCCTATTG
ACGTATATGGCGCCTCCCCCATTGACGTCAATTACGGTAAATGGCCCGCCTGGCTCAATGCCCATTGACG
TCAATAGGACCACCCACCATTGACGTCAATGGGATGGCTCATTGCCCATTCATATCCGTTCTCACGCCCC
CTATTGACGTCAATGACGGTAAATGGCCCACTTGGCAGTACATCAATATCTATTAATAGTAACTTGGCAA
GTACATTACTATTGGAAGTACGCCAGGGTACATTGGCAGTACTCCCATTGACGTCAATGGCGGTAAATGG
CCCGCGATGGCTGCCAAGTACATCCCCATTGACGTCAATGGGGAGGGGCAATGACGCAAATGGGCGTTCC
ATTGACGTAAATGGGCGGTAGGCGTGCCTAATGGGAGGTCTATATAAGCAATGCTCGTTTAGGGAACCGC
CATTCTGCCTGGGGACGTCGGAGCAAGCTTGATTTAGGTGACACTATAGAATACAAGCTACTTGTTCTTT
TTGCAGGATCCCATCGATTCGAAGCCGCCACCATGAACAACAGCATCAAGTTCCACGTGAGCTACGACGG
TACCGCGCGTGCGCTGTTTAACACCAAGGAGCAGGCGGAAAAATACTGCCTGGTTGAGGAAATTAACGAT
GAGATGAACGGCTATAAGCGTAAAAGCTGGGAGGAAAAGCTGCGTGAGGAAAACTGCGCGAGCGTGCAGG
ACTGGGTTGAGAAGAACTACACCAGCAGCTATAGCGACCTGTTCAACATCTGCGAGATTGAAGTGAGCAG
CGCGGGTCAACTGGTTAAGATCGACAACACCGAGGTGGACGATTTCGTTGAAAACTGCTATGGCTTTACC
CTGGAGGACGATCTGGAGGAATTCAACAAGGCGAAACAGTACCTGCAAAAATTTTATGCGGAGTGCGAAA
ACGGCGGGGATTATAAGGATGATGATGATAAGGGCTCCCCTAAGAAGAAGAGAAAGGTGTGACTCGAGCC
TCTAGAACTATAGTGAGTCGTATTACGTAGATCCAGACATGATAAGATACATTGATGAGTTTGGACAAAC
CACAACTAGAATGCAGTGAAAAAAATGCTTTATTTGTGAAATTTGTGATGCTATTGCTTTATTTGTAACC
ATTATAAGCTGCAATAAACAAGTTAACAACAACAATTGCATTCATTTTATGTTTCAGGTTCAGGGGGAGG
TGTGGGAGGTTTTTTAATTCGCGGCCGCGGCGCCAATGCATTGGGCCCGGTACCCAGCTTTTGTTCCCTT
TAGTGAGGGTTAATTGCGCGCTTGGCGTAATCATGGTCATAGCTGTTTCCTGTGTGAAATTGTTATCCGC
TCACAATTCCACACAACATACGAGCCGGGAGCATAAAGTGTAAAGCCTGGGGTGCCTAATGAGTGAGCTA
ACTCACATTAATTGCGTTGCGCTCACTGCCCGCTTTCCAGTCGGGAAACCTGTCGTGCCAGCTGCATTAA
TGAATCGGCCAACGCGCGGGGAGAGGCGGTTTGCGTATTGGGCGCTCTTCCGCTTCCTCGCTCACTGACT
CGCTGCGCTCGGTCGTTCGGCTGCGGCGAGCGGTATCAGCTCACTCAAAGGCGGTAATACGGTTATCCAC
AGAATCAGGGGATAACGCAGGAAAGAACATGTGAGCAAAAGGCCAGCAAAAGGCCAGGAACCGTAAAAAG
GCCGCGTTGCTGGCGTTTTTCCATAGGCTCCGCCCCCCTGACGAGCATCACAAAAATCGACGCTCAAGTC
AGAGGTGGCGAAACCCGACAGGACTATAAAGATACCAGGCGTTTCCCCCTGGAAGCTCCCTCGTGCGCTC
TCCTGTTCCGACCCTGCCGCTTACCGGATACCTGTCCGCCTTTCTCCCTTCGGGAAGCGTGGCGCTTTCT
CATAGCTCACGCTGTAGGTATCTCAGTTCGGTGTAGGTCGTTCGCTCCAAGCTGGGCTGTGTGCACGAAC
CCCCCGTTCAGCCCGACCGCTGCGCCTTATCCGGTAACTATCGTCTTGAGTCCAACCCGGTAAGACACGA
CTTATCGCCACTGGCAGCAGCCACTGGTAACAGGATTAGCAGAGCGAGGTATGTAGGCGGTGCTACAGAG
TTCTTGAAGTGGTGGCCTAACTACGGCTACACTAGAAGAACAGTATTTGGTATCTGCGCTCTGCTGAAGC
CAGTTACCTTCGGAAAAAGAGTTGGTAGCTCTTGATCCGGCAAACAAACCACCGCTGGTAGCGGTGGTTT
TTTTGTTTGCAAGCAGCAGATTACGCGCAGAAAAAAAGGATCTCAAGAAGATCCTTTGATCTTTTCTACG
GGGTCTGACGCTCAGTGGAACGAAAACTCACGTTAAGGGATTTTGGTCATGAGATTATCAAAAAGGATCT
TCACCTAGATCCTTTTAAATTAAAAATGAAGTTTTAAATCAATCTAAAGTATATATGAGTAAACTTGGTC
TGACAGTTACCAATGCTTAATCAGTGAGGCACCTATCTCAGCGATCTGTCTATTTCGTTCATCCATAGTT
GCCTGACTCCCCGTCGTGTAGATAACTACGATACGGGAGGGCTTACCATCTGGCCCCAGTGCTGCAATGA
TACCGCGAGACCCACGCTCACCGGCTCCAGATTTATCAGCAATAAACCAGCCAGCCGGAAGGGCCGAGCG
CAGAAGTGGTCCTGCAACTTTATCCGCCTCCATCCAGTCTATTAATTGTTGCCGGGAAGCTAGAGTAAGT
AGTTCGCCAGTTAATAGTTTGCGCAACGTTGTTGCCATTGCTACAGGCATCGTGGTGTCACGCTCGTCGT
TTGGTATGGCTTCATTCAGCTCCGGTTCCCAACGATCAAGGCGAGTTACATGATCCCCCATGTTGTGCAA
AAAAGCGGTTAGCTCCTTCGGTCCTCCGATCGTTGTCAGAAGTAAGTTGGCCGCAGTGTTATCACTCATG
GTTATGGCAGCACTGCATAATTCTCTTACTGTCATGCCATCCGTAAGATGCTTTTCTGTGACTGGTGAGT
ACTCAACCAAGTCATTCTGAGAATAGTGTATGCGGCGACCGAGTTGCTCTTGCCCGGCGTCAATACGGGA
TAATACCGCGCCACATAGCAGAACTTTAAAAGTGCTCATCATTGGAAAACGTTCTTCGGGGCGAAAACTC
TCAAGGATCTTACCGCTGTTGAGATCCAGTTCGATGTAACCCACTCGTGCACCCAACTGATCTTCAGCAT
CTTTTACTTTCACCAGCGTTTCTGGGTGAGCAAAAACAGGAAGGCAAAATGCCGCAAAAAAGGGAATAAG
GGCGACACGGAAATGTTGAATACTCATACTCTTCCTTTTTCAATATTATTGAAGCATTTATCAGGGTTAT
TGTCTCATGAGCGGATACATATTTGAATGTATTTAGAAAAATAAACAAATAGGGGTTCCGCGCACATTTC
CCCGAAAAGTGCCACCTAAATTGTAAGCGTTAATATTTTGTTAAAATTCGCGTTAAATTTTTGTTAAATC
AGCTCATTTTTTAACCAATAGGCCGAAATCGGCAAAATCCCTTATAAATCAAAAGAATAGACCGAGATAG
GGT
[37 nt withheld, positions 4204-4240]
AAAGAACGTGGACTCCAACGTCAAAGG
[49 nt withheld, positions 4268-4316]
T
[91 nt withheld, positions 4318-4408]
G
[124 nt withheld, positions 4410-4533]
CCCATTCG
Features (pLannotate 1.2.2; 15 found; start..end, strand, type, name):
     70..1047    +  promoter       CMV IE94 promoter: enhancer/promoter region of simian cytomegalovirus major immediate early transcription unit IE94
   1082..1100    +  promoter       SP6 promoter: promoter for bacteriophage SP6 RNA polymerase
   1549..1573    +  CDS            2xFLAG (fragment): two tandem FLAG® epitope tags
   1618..1635    -  promoter       T7 promoter (fragment): promoter for bacteriophage T7 RNA polymerase
   1640..1774    -  polyA_signal   SV40 poly(A) signal: SV40 polyadenylation signal
   1887..1905    -  promoter       T3 promoter: promoter for bacteriophage T3 RNA polymerase
   1950..1966    -  protein_bind   lac operator: The lac repressor binds to the lac operator to inhibit transcription in E. coli. This inhibition can be relieved by adding lactose or isopropyl-β-D-thiogalactopyranoside (IPTG). lac repressor encoded by lacI
   1974..2004    -  promoter       lac promoter: promoter for the E. coli lac operon
   2019..2040    -  protein_bind   CAP binding site: CAP binding activates transcription in the presence of cAMP. E. coli catabolite activator protein
   2053..2145    -  CDS            lacI (fragment): lac repressor; lacI; The lac repressor binds to the lac operator to inhibit transcription in E. coli. This inhibition can be relieved by adding lactose or isopropyl-β-D-thiogalactopyranoside (IPTG).
   2328..2916    -  rep_origin     ori: high-copy-number ColE1/pMB1/pBR322/pUC origin of replication
   3087..3947    -  CDS            AmpR: β-lactamase; bla; confers resistance to ampicillin, carbenicillin, and related antibiotics
   3948..4052    -  promoter       AmpR promoter: bla
   4105..4533    -  rep_origin     f1 ori (sequence partly withheld): f1 bacteriophage origin of replication; arrow indicates direction of (+) strand synthesis
   4538..63      -  CDS            lacZα (fragment) (across the origin): LacZα fragment of β-galactosidase; lacZ fragment
