[The description below was written by a language model from this plasmid's Addgene catalogue record and pLannotate feature annotations shown in this document.]
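Description:
pEJS583-pCSDest2-AcrIIC5Smu-FLAG-NLS is a mammalian expression plasmid of about 4.5 kb built on the pCSDest2 backbone, designed to produce a type II-C anti-CRISPR protein, AcrIIC5 from Simonsiella muelleri, in mammalian cells. It is propagated in E. coli through a high-copy ColE1/pUC-type origin and selected with ampicillin via the β-lactamase gene and its native promoter. An f1 phage origin is also present, along with remnants of lac-region sequences (lac promoter and operator, CAP site, and lacI and lacZα fragments) that are carry-overs from the cloning backbone rather than functional parts of the expression unit.

The roughly 450 bp insert, introduced by Gibson assembly, sits downstream of a CMV promoter, which the feature table identifies as the simian cytomegalovirus IE94 enhancer/promoter. It is followed by an SV40 polyadenylation signal. The anti-CRISPR coding sequence itself is not annotated in the feature table, but it occupies the gap between the SP6 promoter and a FLAG epitope annotation at the 3′ end of the insert, consistent with a C-terminal FLAG tag for detection. The nuclear localization signal named in the record, which directs the protein to the nucleus, is likewise not annotated separately. SP6 lies upstream of the insert in the sense direction, which in principle allows in vitro transcription of sense RNA. T7 (a partial match) and T3 promoters lie downstream in the opposite orientation, and the SP6 and T7 sites also serve as sequencing primer sites. The plasmid is used to co-express the inhibitor with a type II-C Cas9 in order to test or exploit its ability to block Cas9-mediated genome editing in human cells.
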