Addgene plasmid #113437: pEJS583-pCSDest2-AcrIIC5Smu-FLAG-NLS
Purpose: Expresses a FLAG/NLS tagged type II-C anti-CRISPR protein from S. muelleri in mammalian cells
Depositing lab: Erik Sontheimer. Depositing organization: University of Massachusetts, Worcester. Publication: Potent Cas9 Inhibition in Bacterial and Human Cells by AcrIIC4 and AcrIIC5 Anti-CRISPR Proteins. Lee J, Mir A, Edraki A, Garcia B, Amrani N, Lou HE, Gainetdinov I, Pawluk A, Ibraheim R, Gao XD, Liu P, Davidson AR, Maxwell KL, Sontheimer EJ. MBio. 2018 Dec 4;9(6). pii: mBio.02321-18. doi: 10.1128/mBio.02321-18. PubMed 30514786.
Backbone
  Vector backbone: pCSDest2
  Backbone size w/o insert (bp): 4094
  Total vector size (bp): 4544
  Vector type: Mammalian Expression, CRISPR
Growth in bacteria
  Bacterial resistance: Ampicillin, 100 μg/mL
  Growth temperature: 37°C
  Growth strain: DH5alpha
  Copy number: Unknown
Gene/Insert
  Gene/Insert name: Type II-C anti-CRISPR
  Species: Simonsiella muelleri
  Insert size (bp): 450
  Promoter: CMV
  Tag / fusion protein: FLAG/NLS
  Cloning method: Gibson Cloning
  Sequencing primers: 5′ ATTTAGGTGACACTATAGA; 3′ TAATACGACTCACTATAG
Terms and licenses: Academic/Nonprofit Terms; Industry Terms: Not Available to Industry
How to cite: pEJS583-pCSDest2-AcrIIC5Smu-FLAG-NLS was a gift from Erik Sontheimer (Addgene plasmid # 113437 ; http://n2t.net/addgene:113437 ; RRID:Addgene_113437)
